Addgene plasmid #12776: DCT.VV.Orf88
Purpose: This plasmid was designed for screening purposes and may contain discrepancies relative to the current canonical GenBank version of the gene.
Depositing lab: Jack Bennink & Jon Yewdell. Depositing organization: National Institute of Allergy and Infectious Diseases (NIAID). Publication: Identification of poxvirus CD8+ T cell determinants to enable rational design and characterization of smallpox vaccines. Tscharke DC, Karupiah G, Zhou J, Palmore T, Irvine KR, Haeryfar SM, Williams S, Sidney J, Sette A, Bennink JR, Yewdell JW. J Exp Med. 2005 January 3; 201(1): 95–104. 10.1084/jem.20041912 PubMed 15623576.
Backbone
  Vector backbone: pcDNA 3.1D V5-His-TOPO
  Backbone manufacturer: Invitrogen
  Backbone size w/o insert (bp): 5514
  Vector type: Mammalian Expression
  Selectable markers: Neomycin (select with G418)
Growth in bacteria
  Bacterial resistance: Ampicillin, 100 μg/mL
  Growth temperature: 37°C
  Growth strain: DH5alpha
  Copy number: High Copy
Gene/Insert
  Gene/Insert name: VV.Orf88
  Species: Vaccinia Virus
  Insert size (bp): 246
  Cloning method: Restriction Enzyme; 5′ cloning site BamHI (not destroyed); 3′ cloning site BamHI (not destroyed)
  Sequencing primers: 5′ Universal T7
Terms and licenses: Academic/Nonprofit Terms; Industry Terms: Not Available to Industry
Depositor comments: Please see the Vaccinia kit page ( https://www.addgene.org/vvorf/ ) for more information. The kit page contains the supplemental VVOrfData spreadsheet, which includes important information about this plasmid. The plasmid and insert names provided here relate only to this library. The name of the ORF (if present) in VACV strain Copenhagen and the name of the ORF (if annotated) in VACV strain WR sequence can be found in VVOrfData spreadsheet. Please note that the amino acid sequence given for each ORF in the spreadsheet may contain some errors. Additionally, changes from the expected sequence may be present in these plasmids. Please see Addgene's quality control sequence and sequencing notes in the VVOrfData spreadsheet before ordering this plasmid.
How to cite: DCT.VV.Orf88 was a gift from Jack Bennink & Jon Yewdell (Addgene plasmid # 12776 ; http://n2t.net/addgene:12776 ; RRID:Addgene_12776)
