[The description below was written by a language model from this plasmid's Addgene catalogue record.]
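Description:
DCT.VV.Orf88 is a mammalian expression plasmid built on the commercial pcDNA 3.1D V5-His-TOPO backbone (about 5.5 kb without insert) and carrying a short, 246 bp open reading frame from vaccinia virus. It is maintained in E. coli as a high-copy plasmid under ampicillin selection, and the backbone also provides a neomycin resistance marker, so transfected mammalian cells can be selected with G418. The record lists BamHI sites flanking the insert on both sides, both preserved, and a T7 primer site upstream for sequencing. The record does not itself state the promoter or tags. Vectors of this backbone family generally drive expression from the CMV immediate-early promoter and offer C-terminal V5 and polyhistidine tags, but whether this ORF is in frame with those tags is not indicated.

The construct is one member of a library of individually cloned vaccinia ORFs assembled to identify poxvirus CD8+ T cell determinants, work aimed at the rational design and characterisation of smallpox vaccines. In that setting, each plasmid allows a single viral gene product to be expressed in mammalian cells so that it can be tested for T cell recognition. The name "Orf88" is a library-specific designation only. The corresponding ORF names in the Copenhagen and WR strains of vaccinia are given in a supplementary spreadsheet that accompanies the kit rather than in this record. The depositors caution that the plasmid was made for screening and may differ from the canonical GenBank sequence of the gene. They advise checking the insert against the available quality-control sequence data before relying on it.
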