>Addgene plasmid #12776 | DCT.VV.Orf88 | addgene partial sequence | sequence record 19171 | T7 5'-TAATACGACTCACTATAGGG-3'
ACCGAATTCCAGCTGACCACCATGGATATAAAGAATTTGCTGACTGCATGTACTATTTTTTACATTACTA
CATTGGCTACGGCAGATATACCTACTCCGCCACCAACGGGTCATGTGACAAGGGAGAATATCTTGATAAG
AGGCATAATCAATGTTGTAATCGGTGTCCACCTGGAGAATTTGCCAAGGTTAGATGTAATGGTAACGATA
ACACAAAATGTGAACGCTGCCCACCTCATACATATACCACAATCCCAATTATTCTAAGCAATTCCCGGGG
ATCCGAATAAAGGGTCAAGACAATTCTGCAGATATCCAGCACAGTGGCGGCCGCTCGAGTCTAGAGGGCC
CGCGGTTCGAAGGTAAGCCTATCCCTAACCCTCTCCTCGGTCTCGATTCTACGCGTACCGGTCATCATCA
CCATCACCATTGAGTTTAAACCCGCTGATCAGCCTCGACTGTGCCTTCTAGTTGCCAGCCATCTGTTGTT
TGCCCCTCCCCCGTGCCTTCCTTGACCCTGGAAGGTGCCACTCCCACTGTCCTTTCCTAATAAAATGAGG
AAATTGCATCGCATTGTCTGAGTAGGTGTCATT
